Addgene plasmid #223789: pGenLenti V5-NIX (E72A/L75A/D77A/E81A; deltaWIPI2)
Purpose: Stable expression of protein in mammalian cell culture
Depositing lab: Sascha Martens. Depositing organization: University of Vienna. Publication: Reconstitution of BNIP3/NIX-mitophagy initiation reveals hierarchical flexibility of the autophagy machinery. Adriaenssens E, Schaar S, Cook ASI, Stuke JFM, Sawa-Makarska J, Nguyen TN, Ren X, Schuschnig M, Romanov J, Khuu G, Uoselis L, Lazarou M, Hummer G, Hurley JH, Martens S. Nat Cell Biol. 2025 Jul 25. doi: 10.1038/s41556-025-01712-y. PubMed 40715440.
Backbone
  Vector backbone: pGenLenti
  Vector type: Lentiviral
  Selectable markers: Puromycin
Growth in bacteria
  Bacterial resistance: Ampicillin, 100 μg/mL
  Growth temperature: 37°C
  Growth strain: NEB Stable
  Copy number: Unknown
Gene/Insert
  Gene/Insert name: NIX (BNIP3L)
  Species: H. sapiens (human)
  Mutation: E72A/L75A/D77A/E81A; disrupts WIPI2 binding
  Entrez Gene: BNIP3L (a.k.a. BNIP3a, NIP3L, NIX)
  Tag / fusion protein: V5 (N terminal on insert)
  Cloning method: Gibson Cloning
Terms and licenses: Academic/Nonprofit Terms; Industry Terms: Not Available to Industry
Depositor comments: Internal #: SMc2502 . Please visit https://doi.org/10.1101/2024.08.28.609967 for bioRxiv preprint.
How to cite: pGenLenti V5-NIX (E72A/L75A/D77A/E81A; deltaWIPI2) was a gift from Sascha Martens (Addgene plasmid # 223789 ; http://n2t.net/addgene:223789 ; RRID:Addgene_223789)
