[The description below was written by a language model from this plasmid's Addgene catalogue record and pLannotate feature annotations shown in this document.]
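Description:
pGenLenti V5-NIX (E72A/L75A/D77A/E81A; deltaWIPI2) is an 8.4 kb lentiviral transfer plasmid built on the pGenLenti backbone for stable expression of a mutant human mitophagy receptor in cultured mammalian cells. It is propagated in bacteria through a high-copy ColE1/pUC-type origin and an ampicillin resistance gene (β-lactamase with its own promoter). The viral portion is HIV-1 derived. A CMV enhancer/promoter sits upstream of a truncated 5' LTR and drives genomic RNA transcription in packaging cells. It is followed by the Ψ packaging signal with a partial gag sequence, the Rev response element for Rev-dependent nuclear export, and the cPPT/CTS. A WPRE lies downstream of the cargo to enhance transcript expression, ahead of a nef fragment and a second truncated LTR annotation at the 3' end of the vector genome.

The internal cassette uses a CMV enhancer with a truncated CMV promoter (annotated as CMVd1), followed by a T7 promoter, to express human NIX (BNIP3L) with an N-terminal V5 epitope tag. The insert carries four alanine substitutions (E72A, L75A, D77A, E81A) that, according to the record, disrupt binding to WIPI2. An EMCV IRES links this open reading frame to puromycin N-acetyltransferase, so both proteins are translated from one transcript and transduced cells can be selected with puromycin. A short 3xFLAG fragment is annotated downstream of the NIX coding sequence, but the record lists only the V5 tag, so this is probably a backbone remnant rather than part of the expressed protein. The associated work concerns BNIP3/NIX-mediated mitophagy initiation, so the construct fits use as a WIPI2-binding-deficient comparison to wild-type NIX.
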