Features (pLannotate 1.2.2; 26 found; start..end, strand, type, name):
     31..83      -  misc_feature   bom (fragment): basis of mobility region from pBR322
    237..616     +  enhancer       CMV enhancer: human cytomegalovirus immediate early enhancer
    617..816     +  promoter       CMV promoter: human cytomegalovirus (CMV) immediate early promoter
    834..1014    +  LTR            5' LTR (truncated): truncated 5' long terminal repeat (LTR) from HIV-1
   1061..1186    +  misc_feature   HIV-1 Ψ: packaging signal of human immunodeficiency virus type 1
   1170..1508    +  CDS            HIV-1 gag (fragment): gag protein from human immunodeficiency virus 1; gag
   1683..1916    +  misc_feature   RRE: The Rev response element (RRE) of HIV-1 allows for Rev-dependent mRNA export from the nucleus to the cytoplasm.
   2293..2393    +  CDS            Rev (fragment): human immunodeficiency virus 1 (HIV-1) Rev protein; rev; enhances nuclear export of unspliced and incompletely spliced viral mRNAs
   2443..2560    +  misc_feature   cPPT/CTS: central polypurine tract and central termination sequence of HIV-1
   2643..3022    +  enhancer       CMV enhancer: human cytomegalovirus immediate early enhancer
   3095..3112    -  promoter       CMV promoter (fragment): human cytomegalovirus (CMV) immediate early promoter
   3127..3226    +  promoter       CMVd1 promoter: truncated human cytomegalovirus (CMV) immediate early promoter that yields slightly reduced expression relative to the full-length promoter
   3252..3270    +  promoter       T7 promoter: promoter for bacteriophage T7 RNA polymerase
   3288..3329    +  CDS            V5 tag: epitope tag from simian virus 5
   3387..4043    +  CDS            BNIP3L: BNI3L_HUMAN - Also known as BNIP3A, BNIP3H, NIX. Experimental evidence at protein level: Swiss-Prot protein existence level 1. Induces apoptosis. Interacts with viral and cellular anti- apoptosis proteins. Can overcome the suppressors BCL-2 and BCL-XL, although high levels of BCL-XL expression will inhibit apoptosis. Inhibits apoptosis induced by BNIP3. Involved in mitochondrial quality control via its interaction with SPATA18/MIEAP: in response to mitochondrial damage, participates in mitochondrial protein catabolic process (also named MALM) leading to the degradation of damaged proteins insi
   4140..4164    +  CDS            3xFLAG (fragment): three tandem FLAG® epitope tags
   4308..4770    +  misc_feature   IRES: internal ribosome entry site (IRES) of the encephalomyocarditis virus (EMCV)
   4772..5371    +  CDS            PuroR: puromycin N-acetyltransferase; pac from Streptomyces alboniger; confers resistance to puromycin
   5404..5427    +  misc_feature   MCS (fragment): pBluescript multiple cloning site
   5427..6015    +  misc_feature   WPRE: woodchuck hepatitis virus posttranscriptional regulatory element
   6016..6035    +  misc_feature   MCS (fragment): pBluescript multiple cloning site
   6037..6537    +  CDS            nef (fragment): NEF_HV1LA - Experimental evidence at protein level: Swiss-Prot protein existence level 1. Extracellular Nef protein targets CD4(+) T-lymphocytes for apoptosis by interacting with CXCR4 surface receptors. From Human immunodeficiency virus type 1 group M subtype B (isolate Lai) (HIV-1).
   6544..6724    +  LTR            5' LTR (truncated): truncated 5' long terminal repeat (LTR) from HIV-1
   6786..7374    -  rep_origin     ori: high-copy-number ColE1/pMB1/pBR322/pUC origin of replication
   7451..8311    -  CDS            AmpR: β-lactamase; bla; confers resistance to ampicillin, carbenicillin, and related antibiotics
   8312..8416    -  promoter       AmpR promoter: bla
>Addgene plasmid #223789 | pGenLenti V5-NIX (E72A/L75A/D77A/E81A; deltaWIPI2) | addgene full sequence | sequence record 451904 | Addgene NGS Result
GTCGACGGATCGGGAGATCTCCCGATCCCCTATGGTGCACTCTCAGTACAATCTGCTCTGATGCCGCATA
GTTAAGCCAGTATCTGCTCCCTGCTTGTGTGTTGGAGGTCGCTGAGTAGTGCGCGAGCAAAATTTAAGCT
ACAACAAGGCAAGGCTTGACCGACAATTGCATGAAGAATCTGCTTAGGGTTAGGCGTTTTGCGCTGCTTC
GCGATGTACGGGCCAGATATCGCGTTGACATTGATTATTGACTAGTTATTAATAGTAATCAATTACGGGG
TCATTAGTTCATAGCCCATATATGGAGTTCCGCGTTACATAACTTACGGTAAATGGCCCGCCTGGCTGAC
CGCCCAACGACCCCCGCCCATTGACGTCAATAATGACGTATGTTCCCATAGTAACGCCAATAGGGACTTT
CCATTGACGTCAATGGGTGGAGTATTTACGGTAAACTGCCCACTTGGCAGTACATCAAGTGTATCATATG
CCAAGTACGCCCCCTATTGACGTCAATGACGGTAAATGGCCCGCCTGGCATTATGCCCAGTACATGACCT
TATGGGACTTTCCTACTTGGCAGTACATCTACGTATTAGTCATCGCTATTACCATGGTGATGCGGTTTTG
GCAGTACATCAATGGGCGTGGATAGCGGTTTGACTCACGGGGATTTCCAAGTCTCCACCCCATTGACGTC
AATGGGAGTTTGTTTTGGCACCAAAATCAACGGGACTTTCCAAAATGTCGTAACAACTCCGCCCCATTGA
CGCAAATGGGCGGTAGGCGTGTACGGTGGGAGGTCTATATAAGCAGCGCGTTTTGCCTGTACTGGGTCTC
TCTGGTTAGACCAGATCTGAGCCTGGGAGCTCTCTGGCTAACTAGGGAACCCACTGCTTAAGCCTCAATA
AAGCTTGCCTTGAGTGCTTCAAGTAGTGTGTGCCCGTCTGTTGTGTGACTCTGGTAACTAGAGATCCCTC
AGACCCTTTTAGTCAGTGTGGAAAATCTCTAGCAGTGGCGCCCGAACAGGGACTTGAAAGCGAAAGGGAA
ACCAGAGGAGCTCTCTCGACGCAGGACTCGGCTTGCTGAAGCGCGCACGGCAAGAGGCGAGGGGCGGCGA
CTGGTGAGTACGCCAAAAATTTTGACTAGCGGAGGCTAGAAGGAGAGAGATGGGTGCGAGAGCGTCAGTA
TTAAGCGGGGGAGAATTAGATCGCGATGGGAAAAAATTCGGTTAAGGCCAGGGGGAAAGAAAAAATATAA
ATTAAAACATATAGTATGGGCAAGCAGGGAGCTAGAACGATTCGCAGTTAATCCTGGCCTGTTAGAAACA
TCAGAAGGCTGTAGACAAATACTGGGACAGCTACAACCATCCCTTCAGACAGGATCAGAAGAACTTAGAT
CATTATATAATACAGTAGCAACCCTCTATTGTGTGCATCAAAGGATAGAGATAAAAGACACCAAGGAAGC
TTTAGACAAGATAGAGGAAGAGCAAAACAAAAGTAAGACCACCGCACAGCAAGCGGCCGGCCGCTGATCT
TCAGACCTGGAGGAGGAGATATGAGGGACAATTGGAGAAGTGAATTATATAAATATAAAGTAGTAAAAAT
TGAACCATTAGGAGTAGCACCCACCAAGGCAAAGAGAAGAGTGGTGCAGAGAGAAAAAAGAGCAGTGGGA
ATAGGAGCTTTGTTCCTTGGGTTCTTGGGAGCAGCAGGAAGCACTATGGGCGCAGCGTCAATGACGCTGA
CGGTACAGGCCAGACAATTATTGTCTGGTATAGTGCAGCAGCAGAACAATTTGCTGAGGGCTATTGAGGC
GCAACAGCATCTGTTGCAACTCACAGTCTGGGGCATCAAGCAGCTCCAGGCAAGAATCCTGGCTGTGGAA
AGATACCTAAAGGATCAACAGCTCCTGGGGATTTGGGGTTGCTCTGGAAAACTCATTTGCACCACTGCTG
TGCCTTGGAATGCTAGTTGGAGTAATAAATCTCTGGAACAGATTTGGAATCACACGACCTGGATGGAGTG
GGACAGAGAAATTAACAATTACACAAGCTTAATACACTCCTTAATTGAAGAATCGCAAAACCAGCAAGAA
AAGAATGAACAAGAATTATTGGAATTAGATAAATGGGCAAGTTTGTGGAATTGGTTTAACATAACAAATT
GGCTGTGGTATATAAAATTATTCATAATGATAGTAGGAGGCTTGGTAGGTTTAAGAATAGTTTTTGCTGT
ACTTTCTATAGTGAATAGAGTTAGGCAGGGATATTCACCATTATCGTTTCAGACCCACCTCCCAACCCCG
AGGGGACCCGACAGGCCCGAAGGAATAGAAGAAGAAGGTGGAGAGAGAGACAGAGACAGATCCATTCGAT
TAGTGAACGGATCGGCACTGCGTGCGCCAATTCTGCAGACAAATGGCAGTATTCATCCACAATTTTAAAA
GAAAAGGGGGGATTGGGGGGTACAGTGCAGGGGAAAGAATAGTAGACATAATAGCAACAGACATACAAAC
TAAAGAATTACAAAAACAAATTACAAAAATTCAAAATTTTCGGGTTTATTACAGGGACAGCAGAGATCCA
GTTTGGTTAGTACCGGGCCCGCTCTAGACATGTCCAATATGACCGCCATGTTGACATTGATTATTGACTA
GTTATTAATAGTAATCAATTACGGGGTCATTAGTTCATAGCCCATATATGGAGTTCCGCGTTACATAACT
TACGGTAAATGGCCCGCCTGGCTGACCGCCCAACGACCCCCGCCCATTGACGTCAATAATGACGTATGTT
CCCATAGTAACGCCAATAGGGACTTTCCATTGACGTCAATGGGTGGAGTATTTACGGTAAACTGCCCACT
TGGCAGTACATCAAGTGTATCATATGCCAAGTACGCCCCCTATTGACGTCAATGACGGTAAATGGCCCGC
CTGGCATTATGCCCAGTACATGACCTTATGGGACTTTCCTACTTGGCAGTACATCTACGTATTAGTCATC
GCTATTACCATGGTGATGCGGTTTTGGCAGTACATCAATGGGCGTGGATAGCGGTTTGACTCACGGGGAT
TTCCAAGTCTCCACCCCATTGACGTCAATGGGAGTTTGTTTTGGCACCAAAATCAACGGGACTTTCCAAA
ATGTCGTAATAACCCCGCCCCGTTGACGCAAATGGGCGGTAGGCGTGTACGGTGGGAGGTCTATATAAGC
AGAGCTCGTTTAGTGAACCGTCAGAATTTTGTAATACGACTCACTATAGGGCGGCCGGGAATTCATGGGT
AAGCCTATCCCTAACCCTCTCCTCGGTCTCGATTCTACGCGAGTTGCGCCCGGGAGATCTGAGCTCCCGC
GGTGGCAGGCACCATATGGTACCCGTATGTCGTCCCACCTAGTCGAGCCGCCGCCGCCCCTGCACAACAA
CAACAACAACTGCGAGGAAAATGAGCAGTCTCTGCCCCCGCCGGCCGGCCTCAACAGTTCCTGGGTGGAG
CTACCCATGAACAGCAGCAATGGCAATGATAATGGCAATGGGAAAAATGGGGGGCTGGAACACGTACCAT
CCTCATCCTCCATCCACAATGGAGACATGGCGAAGATTGCTTTGGCTGCACAACATGCATCAGGACAGAG
TAGTTCCAGAGGCAGTTCTCACTGTGACAGCCCTTCGCCACAAGAAGATGGGCAGATCATGTTTGATGTG
GAAATGCACACCAGCAGGGACCATAGCTCTCAGTCAGAAGAAGAAGTTGTAGAAGGAGAGAAGGAAGTCG
AGGCTTTGAAGAAAAGTGCGGACTGGGTATCAGACTGGTCCAGTAGACCCGAAAACATTCCACCCAAGGA
GTTCCACTTCAGACACCCTAAACGTTCTGTGTCTTTAAGCATGAGGAAAAGTGGAGCCATGAAGAAAGGG
GGTATTTTCTCCGCAGAATTTCTGAAGGTGTTCATTCCATCTCTCTTCCTTTCTCATGTTTTGGCTTTGG
GGCTAGGCATCTATATTGGAAAGCGACTGAGCACACCCTCTGCCAGCACCTACTGAGGATCCGGTACCGA
GGAGATCTGCCGCCGCGATCGCCGGCGCGCCAGATCTCAAGCTTAACTAGCTAGCGGACCGACGCGTACG
CGGCCGCTCGATTACAAGGATGACGACGATAAGGTTTAAACCTAGGCGTAGCGGCCGCAAATTCCGCCCC
TCTCCCTCCCCCCCCCCTAACGTTACTGGCCGAAGCCGCTTGGAATAAGGCCGGTGTGCGTTTGTCTATA
TGTTATTTTCCACCATATTGCCGTCTTTTGGCAATGTGAGGGCCCGGAAACCTGGCCCTGTCTTCTTGAC
GAGCATTCCTAGGGGTCTTTCCCCTCTCGCCAAAGGAATGCAAGGTCTGTTGAATGTCGTGAAGGAAGCA
GTTCCTCTGGAAGCTTCTTGAAGACAAACAACGTCTGTAGCGACCCTTTGCAGGCAGCGGAACCCCCCAC
CTGGCGACAGGTGCCTCTGCGGCCAAAAGCCACGTGTATAAGATACACCTGCAAAGGCGGCACAACCCCA
GTGCCACGTTGTGAGTTGGATAGTTGTGGAAAGAGTCAAATGGCTCTCCTCAAGCGTATTCAACAAGGGG
CTGAAGGATGCCCAGAAGGTACCCCATTGTATGGGATCTGATCTGGGGCCTCGGTGCACATGCTTTACAT
GTGTTTAGTCGAGGTTAAAAAAACGTCTAGGCCCCCCGAACCACGGGGACGTGGTTTTCCTTTGAAAAAC
ACGATGATAATATGACCGAGTACAAGCCCACGGTGCGCCTCGCCACCCGCGACGACGTCCCCCGGGCAGT
ACGCACCCTCGCCGCCGCGTTCGCCGACTACCCCGCCACGCGCCACACCGTCGATCCAGACCGCCACATC
GAGCGGGTCACCGAGCTGCAAGAACTCTTCCTCACGCGCGTCGGGCTCGACATCGGCAAGGTGTGGGTCG
CGGACGACGGCGCCGCGGTGGCGGTCTGGACCACGCCGGAGAGCGTCGAAGCGGGGGCGGTGTTCGCCGA
GATCGGCCCGCGCATGGCCGAGTTGAGCGGTTCCCGGCTGGCCGCGCAGCAACAGATGGAAGGCCTCCTG
GCGCCGCACCGGCCCAAGGAGCCCGCGTGGTTCCTGGCCACCGTCGGCGTCTCGCCCGACCACCAGGGCA
AGGGTCTGGGCAGCGCCGTCGTGCTCCCCGGAGTGGAGGCGGCCGAGCGCGCCGGGGTGCCCGCCTTCCT
GGAGACCTCCGCGCCCCGCAACCTCCCCTTCTACGAGCGGCTCGGCTTCACCGTCACCGCCGACGTCGAG
GTGCCCGAAGGACCGCGCACCTGGTGCATGACCCGCAAGCCCGGTGCCTGAACATGTTTAAGGGTTCCGG
TTCCACTAGGTACAATTCGATATCAAGCTTATCGATAATCAACCTCTGGATTACAAAATTTGTGAAAGAT
TGACTGGTATTCTTAACTATGTTGCTCCTTTTACGCTATGTGGATACGCTGCTTTAATGCCTTTGTATCA
TGCTATTGCTTCCCGTATGGCTTTCATTTTCTCCTCCTTGTATAAATCCTGGTTGCTGTCTCTTTATGAG
GAGTTGTGGCCCGTTGTCAGGCAACGTGGCGTGGTGTGCACTGTGTTTGCTGACGCAACCCCCACTGGTT
GGGGCATTGCCACCACCTGTCAGCTCCTTTCCGGGACTTTCGCTTTCCCCCTCCCTATTGCCACGGCGGA
ACTCATCGCCGCCTGCCTTGCCCGCTGCTGGACAGGGGCTCGGCTGTTGGGCACTGACAATTCCGTGGTG
TTGTCGGGGAAATCATCGTCCTTTCCTTGGCTGCTCGCCTGTGTTGCCACCTGGATTCTGCGCGGGACGT
CCTTCTGCTACGTCCCTTCGGCCCTCAATCCAGCGGACCTTCCTTCCCGCGGCCTGCTGCCGGCTCTGCG
GCCTCTTCCGCGTCTTCGCCTTCGCCCTCAGACGAGTCGGATCTCCCTTTGGGCCGCCTCCCCGCATCGA
TACCGTCGACCTCGATCGAGACCTAGAAAAACATGGAGCAATCACAAGTAGCAATACAGCAGCTACCAAT
GCTGATTGTGCCTGGCTAGAAGCACAAGAGGAGGAGGAGGTGGGTTTTCCAGTCACACCTCAGGTACCTT
TAAGACCAATGACTTACAAGGCAGCTGTAGATCTTAGCCACTTTTTAAAAGAAAAGGGGGGACTGGAAGG
GCTAATTCACTCCCAACGAAGACAAGATATCCTTGATCTGTGGATCTACCACACACAAGGCTACTTCCCT
GATTGGCAGAACTACACACCAGGGCCAGGGATCAGATATCCACTGACCTTTGGATGGTGCTACAAGCTAG
TACCAGTTGAGCAAGAGAAGGTAGAAGAAGCCAATGAAGGAGAGAACACCCGCTTGTTACACCCTGTGAG
CCTGCATGGGATGGATGACCCGGAGAGAGAAGTATTAGAGTGGAGGTTTGACAGCCGCCTAGCATTTCAT
CACATGGCCCGAGAGCTGCATCCGGACTGTACTGGGTCTCTCTGGTTAGACCAGATCTGAGCCTGGGAGC
TCTCTGGCTAACTAGGGAACCCACTGCTTAAGCCTCAATAAAGCTTGCCTTGAGTGCTTCAAGTAGTGTG
TGCCCGTCTGTTGTGTGACTCTGGTAACTAGAGATCCCTCAGACCCTTTTAGTCAGTGTGGAAAATCTCT
AGCAGCATGTGAGCAAAAGGCCAGCAAAAGGCCAGGAACCGTAAAAAGGCCGCGTTGCTGGCGTTTTTCC
ATAGGCTCCGCCCCCCTGACGAGCATCACAAAAATCGACGCTCAAGTCAGAGGTGGCGAAACCCGACAGG
ACTATAAAGATACCAGGCGTTTCCCCCTGGAAGCTCCCTCGTGCGCTCTCCTGTTCCGACCCTGCCGCTT
ACCGGATACCTGTCCGCCTTTCTCCCTTCGGGAAGCGTGGCGCTTTCTCATAGCTCACGCTGTAGGTATC
TCAGTTCGGTGTAGGTCGTTCGCTCCAAGCTGGGCTGTGTGCACGAACCCCCCGTTCAGCCCGACCGCTG
CGCCTTATCCGGTAACTATCGTCTTGAGTCCAACCCGGTAAGACACGACTTATCGCCACTGGCAGCAGCC
ACTGGTAACAGGATTAGCAGAGCGAGGTATGTAGGCGGTGCTACAGAGTTCTTGAAGTGGTGGCCTAACT
ACGGCTACACTAGAAGAACAGTATTTGGTATCTGCGCTCTGCTGAAGCCAGTTACCTTCGGAAAAAGAGT
TGGTAGCTCTTGATCCGGCAAACAAACCACCGCTGGTAGCGGTGGTTTTTTTGTTTGCAAGCAGCAGATT
ACGCGCAGAAAAAAAGGATCTCAAGAAGATCCTTTGATCTTTTCTACGGGGTCTGACGCTCAGTGGAACG
AAAACTCACGTTAAGGGATTTTGGTCATGATTACCAATGCTTAATCAGTGAGGCACCTATCTCAGCGATC
TGTCTATTTCGTTCATCCATAGTTGCCTGACTCCCCGTCGTGTAGATAACTACGATACGGGAGGGCTTAC
CATCTGGCCCCAGTGCTGCAATGATACCGCGAGACCCACGCTCACCGGCTCCAGATTTATCAGCAATAAA
CCAGCCAGCCGGAAGGGCCGAGCGCAGAAGTGGTCCTGCAACTTTATCCGCCTCCATCCAGTCTATTAAT
TGTTGCCGGGAAGCTAGAGTAAGTAGTTCGCCAGTTAATAGTTTGCGCAACGTTGTTGCCATTGCTACAG
GCATCGTGGTGTCACGCTCGTCGTTTGGTATGGCTTCATTCAGCTCCGGTTCCCAACGATCAAGGCGAGT
TACATGATCCCCCATGTTGTGCAAAAAAGCGGTTAGCTCCTTCGGTCCTCCGATCGTTGTCAGAAGTAAG
TTGGCCGCAGTGTTATCACTCATGGTTATGGCAGCACTGCATAATTCTCTTACTGTCATGCCATCCGTAA
GATGCTTTTCTGTGACTGGTGAGTACTCAACCAAGTCATTCTGAGAATAGTGTATGCGGCGACCGAGTTG
CTCTTGCCCGGCGTCAATACGGGATAATACCGCGCCACATAGCAGAACTTTAAAAGTGCTCATCATTGGA
AAACGTTCTTCGGGGCGAAAACTCTCAAGGATCTTACCGCTGTTGAGATCCAGTTCGATGTAACCCACTC
GTGCACCCAACTGATCTTCAGCATCTTTTACTTTCACCAGCGTTTCTGGGTGAGCAAAAACAGGAAGGCA
AAATGCCGCAAAAAAGGGAATAAGGGCGACACGGAAATGTTGAATACTCATACTCTTCCTTTTTCAATAT
TATTGAAGCATTTATCAGGGTTATTGTCTCATGAGCGGATACATATTTGAATGTATTTAGAAAAATAAAC
AAATAGGGGTTCCGCGCACATTTCCCCGAAAAGTGCCACCTGAC
